Addgene plasmid #216020: AA063
Purpose: Fragmid fragment: (Cas protein) nickase Cas for prime editing
Depositing lab: John Doench. Publication: Modular vector assembly enables rapid assessment of emerging CRISPR technologies. McGee AV, Liu YV, Griffith AL, Szegletes ZM, Wen B, Kraus C, Miller NW, Steger RJ, Escude Velasco B, Bosch JA, Zirin JD, Viswanatha R, Sontheimer EJ, Goodale A, Greene MA, Green TM, Doench JG. Cell Genom. 2024 Mar 13;4(3):100519. doi: 10.1016/j.xgen.2024.100519. PubMed 38484704.
Backbone
  Vector backbone: pUC57-Kan
  Vector type: CRISPR ; Fragment
Growth in bacteria
  Bacterial resistance: Kanamycin, 50 μg/mL
  Growth temperature: 37°C
  Growth strain: DH5alpha
  Copy number: Unknown
Gene/Insert
  Gene/Insert name: nCas9-SpRY (H840A)_v1.1 [Sp]
  Species: Streptococcus pyogenes
  Cloning method: Unknown
Resource information
  A portion of this plasmid was derived from a plasmid made by: Genscript ID: U0234GC290-4
Terms and licenses: Academic/Nonprofit Terms; Industry Terms: Not Available to Industry
Depositor comments: Please visit https://www.biorxiv.org/content/10.1101/2023.10.25.564061v1 for bioRxiv preprint.
How to cite: AA063 was a gift from John Doench (Addgene plasmid # 216020 ; http://n2t.net/addgene:216020 ; RRID:Addgene_216020)
