[The description below was written by a language model from this plasmid's Addgene catalogue record and pLannotate feature annotations shown in this document.]
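Description:
AA063 is a fragment-donor plasmid from the Fragmid modular vector assembly toolkit, built on the pUC57-Kan cloning backbone and classified as a CRISPR "fragment" rather than a finished expression vector. It is maintained in E. coli through the high-copy ColE1/pUC-type origin and selected with kanamycin via the aph(3')-Ia aminoglycoside phosphotransferase gene. The remaining annotated backbone elements are typical pUC remnants: partial bom, rop and lacI sequences, plus the CAP binding site, lac promoter and lac operator on one side of the insert and a lacZα fragment on the other, showing that the insert sits within the interrupted lacZα cloning region.

The payload is a roughly 4.1 kb Cas9 coding sequence of Streptococcus pyogenes origin, catalogued as nCas9-SpRY (H840A)_v1.1. The H840A substitution inactivates the HNH nuclease domain, turning Cas9 into a nickase that cuts only one DNA strand, which is the form used in prime editing. SpRY is an engineered SpCas9 variant with greatly relaxed PAM requirements, which widens the range of targetable sites. The annotation tool labels the feature simply as a Cas9 fragment and does not itself resolve these mutations, so the variant identity rests on the catalogue entry.

No eukaryotic promoter, polyadenylation signal, tags, reverse transcriptase or guide cassette are annotated, consistent with the plasmid serving as the "Cas protein" module to be combined with other Fragmid parts into a complete destination vector. The record does not state the assembly method or the flanking sites used. A portion of the plasmid derives from commercial gene synthesis.
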