Features (pLannotate 1.2.2; 10 found; start..end, strand, type, name):
    137..236     +  misc_feature   bom (fragment): basis of mobility region from pBR322
    242..399     -  CDS            lacZα (fragment): LacZα fragment of β-galactosidase; lacZ fragment
    445..4544    +  CDS            Cas9 (fragment): Cas9 (Csn1) endonuclease from the Streptococcus pyogenes Type II CRISPR/Cas system generates RNA-guided double strand breaks in DNA
   4641..4657    -  protein_bind   lac operator: The lac repressor binds to the lac operator to inhibit transcription in E. coli. This inhibition can be relieved by adding lactose or isopropyl-β-D-thiogalactopyranoside (IPTG). lac repressor encoded by lacI
   4665..4695    -  promoter       lac promoter: promoter for the E. coli lac operon
   4710..4731    -  protein_bind   CAP binding site: CAP binding activates transcription in the presence of cAMP. E. coli catabolite activator protein
   4744..4836    -  CDS            lacI (fragment): lac repressor; lacI; The lac repressor binds to the lac operator to inhibit transcription in E. coli. This inhibition can be relieved by adding lactose or isopropyl-β-D-thiogalactopyranoside (IPTG).
   5019..5607    -  rep_origin     ori: high-copy-number ColE1/pMB1/pBR322/pUC origin of replication
   5785..6594    -  CDS            KanR: aminoglycoside phosphotransferase; aph(3')-Ia; confers resistance to kanamycin in bacteria or G418 (Geneticin®) in eukaryotes
   6701..35      +  CDS            rop (fragment) (across the origin): Rop protein, which maintains plasmids at low copy number; rop
>Addgene plasmid #216020 | AA063 | addgene full sequence | sequence record 431526 | Addgene NGS Result
TCGCGCGTTTCGGTGATGACGGTGAAAACCTCTGACACATGCAGCTCCCGGAGACGGTCACAGCTTGTCT
GTAAGCGGATGCCGGGAGCAGACAAGCCCGTCAGGGCGCGTCAGCGGGTGTTGGCGGGTGTCGGGGCTGG
CTTAACTATGCGGCATCAGAGCAGATTGTACTGAGAGTGCACCATATGCGGTGTGAAATACCGCACAGAT
GCGTAAGGAGAAAATACCGCATCAGGCGCCATTCGCCATTCAGGCTGCGCAACTGTTGGGAAGGGCGATC
GGTGCGGGCCTCTTCGCTATTACGCCAGCTGGCGAAAGGGGGATGTGCTGCAAGGCGATTAAGTTGGGTA
ACGCCAGGGTTTTCCCAGTCACGACGTTGTAAAACGACGGCCAGAGAATTCGAGCTCGGTACCTCGCGAA
TACATCTAGATGAAGACTGGCAGCGACAAGAAGTACAGCATCGGCCTGGACATCGGCACCAACTCTGTGG
GCTGGGCCGTGATCACCGACGAGTACAAGGTGCCCAGCAAGAAATTCAAGGTGCTGGGCAACACCGACCG
GCACAGCATCAAGAAGAACCTGATCGGAGCCCTGCTGTTCGACAGCGGCGAAACAGCCGAGAGAACCCGG
CTGAAGAGAACCGCCAGAAGAAGATACACCAGACGGAAGAACCGGATCTGCTATCTGCAAGAGATCTTCA
GCAACGAGATGGCCAAGGTGGACGACAGCTTCTTCCACAGACTGGAAGAGTCCTTCCTGGTGGAAGAGGA
TAAGAAGCACGAGCGGCACCCCATCTTCGGCAACATCGTGGACGAGGTGGCCTACCACGAGAAGTACCCC
ACCATCTACCACCTGAGAAAGAAACTGGTGGACAGCACCGACAAGGCCGACCTGCGGCTGATCTATCTGG
CCCTGGCCCACATGATCAAGTTCCGGGGCCACTTCCTGATCGAGGGCGACCTGAACCCCGACAACAGCGA
CGTGGACAAGCTGTTCATCCAGCTGGTGCAGACCTACAACCAGCTGTTCGAGGAAAACCCCATCAACGCT
AGCGGCGTGGACGCCAAGGCCATCCTGTCTGCCAGACTGAGCAAGAGCAGACGGCTGGAAAATCTGATCG
CCCAGCTGCCCGGCGAGAAGAAGAATGGCCTGTTCGGCAACCTGATTGCCCTGAGCCTGGGCCTGACCCC
CAACTTCAAGAGCAACTTCGACCTGGCCGAGGATGCCAAACTGCAGCTGAGCAAGGACACCTACGACGAC
GACCTGGACAACCTGCTGGCCCAGATCGGCGACCAGTACGCCGACCTGTTTCTGGCCGCCAAGAACCTGT
CCGACGCCATCCTGCTGAGCGACATCCTGAGAGTGAACACCGAGATCACCAAGGCCCCCCTGAGCGCCTC
TATGATCAAGAGATACGACGAGCACCACCAGGACCTGACCCTGCTGAAAGCTCTCGTGCGGCAGCAGCTG
CCTGAGAAGTACAAAGAGATTTTCTTCGACCAGAGCAAGAACGGCTACGCCGGCTACATTGACGGCGGAG
CCAGCCAGGAAGAGTTCTACAAGTTCATCAAGCCCATCCTGGAAAAGATGGACGGCACCGAGGAACTGCT
CGTGAAGCTGAACAGAGAGGACCTGCTGCGGAAGCAGCGGACCTTCGACAACGGCAGCATCCCCCACCAG
ATCCACCTGGGAGAGCTGCACGCCATTCTGCGGCGGCAGGAAGATTTTTACCCATTCCTGAAGGACAACC
GGGAAAAGATCGAGAAGATCCTGACCTTCCGCATCCCCTACTACGTGGGCCCTCTGGCCAGGGGAAACAG
CAGATTCGCCTGGATGACCAGAAAGAGCGAGGAAACCATCACCCCCTGGAACTTCGAGGAAGTGGTGGAC
AAGGGCGCTTCCGCCCAGAGCTTCATCGAGCGGATGACCAACTTCGATAAGAACCTGCCCAACGAGAAGG
TGCTGCCCAAGCACAGCCTGCTGTACGAGTACTTCACCGTGTATAACGAGCTGACCAAAGTGAAATACGT
GACCGAGGGAATGAGAAAGCCCGCCTTCCTGAGCGGCGAGCAGAAAAAGGCCATCGTGGACCTGCTGTTC
AAGACCAACCGGAAAGTGACCGTGAAGCAGCTGAAAGAGGACTACTTCAAGAAAATCGAGTGCTTCGACT
CCGTGGAAATCTCCGGCGTGGAAGATCGGTTCAACGCCTCCCTGGGCACATACCACGATCTGCTGAAAAT
TATCAAGGACAAGGACTTCCTGGACAATGAGGAAAACGAGGACATTCTGGAAGATATCGTGCTGACCCTG
ACACTGTTTGAGGACAGAGAGATGATCGAGGAACGGCTGAAAACCTATGCCCACCTGTTCGACGACAAAG
TGATGAAGCAGCTGAAGCGGCGGAGATACACCGGCTGGGGCAGGCTGAGCCGGAAGCTGATCAACGGCAT
CCGGGACAAGCAGTCCGGCAAGACAATCCTGGATTTCCTGAAGTCCGACGGCTTCGCCAACAGAAACTTC
ATGCAGCTGATCCACGACGACAGCCTGACCTTTAAAGAGGACATCCAGAAAGCCCAGGTGTCCGGCCAGG
GCGATAGCCTGCACGAGCACATTGCCAATCTGGCCGGCAGCCCCGCCATTAAGAAGGGCATCCTGCAGAC
AGTGAAGGTGGTGGACGAGCTCGTGAAAGTGATGGGCCGGCACAAGCCCGAGAACATCGTGATCGAAATG
GCCAGAGAGAACCAGACCACCCAGAAGGGACAGAAGAACAGCCGCGAGAGAATGAAGCGGATCGAAGAGG
GCATCAAAGAGCTGGGCAGCCAGATCCTGAAAGAACACCCAGTGGAAAACACCCAGCTGCAGAACGAGAA
GCTGTACCTGTACTACCTGCAGAATGGGCGGGATATGTACGTGGACCAGGAACTGGACATCAACCGGCTG
TCCGACTACGATGTGGACGCTATCGTGCCTCAGAGCTTTCTGAAGGACGACTCCATCGACAACAAGGTGC
TGACCAGAAGCGACAAGAACCGGGGCAAGAGCGACAACGTGCCCTCCGAAGAGGTCGTGAAGAAGATGAA
GAACTACTGGCGGCAGCTGCTGAACGCCAAGCTGATTACCCAGAGAAAGTTCGACAATCTGACCAAGGCC
GAGAGAGGCGGCCTGAGCGAACTGGATAAGGCCGGCTTCATCAAGAGACAGCTGGTGGAAACCCGGCAGA
TCACAAAGCACGTGGCACAGATCCTGGACTCCCGGATGAACACTAAGTACGACGAGAATGACAAGCTGAT
CCGGGAAGTGAAAGTGATCACCCTGAAGTCCAAGCTGGTGTCCGATTTCCGGAAGGATTTCCAGTTTTAC
AAAGTGCGCGAGATCAACAACTACCACCACGCCCACGACGCCTACCTGAACGCCGTCGTGGGAACCGCCC
TGATCAAAAAGTACCCTAAGCTGGAAAGCGAGTTCGTGTACGGCGACTACAAGGTGTACGACGTGCGGAA
GATGATCGCCAAGAGCGAGCAGGAAATCGGCAAGGCTACCGCCAAGTACTTCTTCTACAGCAACATCATG
AACTTTTTCAAGACCGAGATTACCCTGGCCAACGGCGAGATCCGGAAGCGGCCTCTGATCGAGACAAACG
GCGAAACCGGGGAGATCGTGTGGGATAAGGGCCGGGATTTTGCCACCGTGCGGAAAGTGCTGAGCATGCC
CCAAGTGAATATCGTGAAAAAGACCGAGGTGCAGACAGGCGGCTTCAGCAAAGAGTCTATCAGACCCAAG
AGGAACAGCGATAAGCTGATCGCCAGAAAGAAGGACTGGGACCCTAAGAAGTACGGCGGCTTCCTGTGGC
CCACCGTGGCCTATTCTGTGCTGGTGGTGGCCAAAGTGGAAAAGGGCAAGTCCAAGAAACTGAAGAGTGT
GAAAGAGCTGCTGGGGATCACCATCATGGAAAGAAGCAGCTTCGAGAAGAATCCCATCGACTTTCTGGAA
GCCAAGGGCTACAAAGAAGTGAAAAAGGACCTGATCATCAAGCTGCCTAAGTACTCCCTGTTCGAGCTGG
AAAACGGCCGGAAGAGAATGCTGGCCTCTGCCAAGCAGCTGCAGAAGGGAAACGAACTGGCCCTGCCCTC
CAAATATGTGAACTTCCTGTACCTGGCCAGCCACTATGAGAAGCTGAAGGGCTCCCCCGAGGATAATGAG
CAGAAACAGCTGTTTGTGGAACAGCACAAGCACTACCTGGACGAGATCATCGAGCAGATCAGCGAGTTCT
CCAAGAGAGTGATCCTGGCCGACGCTAATCTGGACAAAGTGCTGTCCGCCTACAACAAGCACCGGGATAA
GCCCATCAGAGAGCAGGCCGAGAATATCATCCACCTGTTTACCCTGACCAGACTGGGAGCCCCTAGAGCC
TTCAAGTACTTTGACACCACCATCGACCCCAAGCAGTACAGAAGCACCAAAGAGGTGCTGGACGCCACCC
TGATCCACCAGAGCATCACCGGCCTGTACGAGACACGAATCGATTTGTCTCAGCTGGGAGGCGATGGGTC
CAAGTCTTCATCGGATCCCGGGCCCGTCGACTGCAGAGGCCTGCATGCAAGCTTGGTGTAATCATGGTCA
TAGCTGTTTCCTGTGTGAAATTGTTATCCGCTCACAATTCCACACAACATACGAGCCGGAAGCATAAAGT
GTAAAGCCTGGGGTGCCTAATGAGTGAGCTAACTCACATTAATTGCGTTGCGCTCACTGCCCGCTTTCCA
GTCGGGAAACCTGTCGTGCCAGCTGCATTAATGAATCGGCCAACGCGCGGGGAGAGGCGGTTTGCGTATT
GGGCGCTCTTCCGCTTCCTCGCTCACTGACTCGCTGCGCTCGGTCGTTCGGCTGCGGCGAGCGGTATCAG
CTCACTCAAAGGCGGTAATACGGTTATCCACAGAATCAGGGGATAACGCAGGAAAGAACATGTGAGCAAA
AGGCCAGCAAAAGGCCAGGAACCGTAAAAAGGCCGCGTTGCTGGCGTTTTTCCATAGGCTCCGCCCCCCT
GACGAGCATCACAAAAATCGACGCTCAAGTCAGAGGTGGCGAAACCCGACAGGACTATAAAGATACCAGG
CGTTTCCCCCTGGAAGCTCCCTCGTGCGCTCTCCTGTTCCGACCCTGCCGCTTACCGGATACCTGTCCGC
CTTTCTCCCTTCGGGAAGCGTGGCGCTTTCTCATAGCTCACGCTGTAGGTATCTCAGTTCGGTGTAGGTC
GTTCGCTCCAAGCTGGGCTGTGTGCACGAACCCCCCGTTCAGCCCGACCGCTGCGCCTTATCCGGTAACT
ATCGTCTTGAGTCCAACCCGGTAAGACACGACTTATCGCCACTGGCAGCAGCCACTGGTAACAGGATTAG
CAGAGCGAGGTATGTAGGCGGTGCTACAGAGTTCTTGAAGTGGTGGCCTAACTACGGCTACACTAGAAGA
ACAGTATTTGGTATCTGCGCTCTGCTGAAGCCAGTTACCTTCGGAAAAAGAGTTGGTAGCTCTTGATCCG
GCAAACAAACCACCGCTGGTAGCGGTGGTTTTTTTGTTTGCAAGCAGCAGATTACGCGCAGAAAAAAAGG
ATCTCAAGAAGATCCTTTGATCTTTTCTACGGGGTCTGACGCTCAGTGGAACGAAAACTCACGTTAAGGG
ATTTTGGTCATGAGATTATCAAAAAGGATCTTCACCTAGATCCTTTTAAATTAAAAATGAAGTTTTAAAT
CAAGCCCAATCTGAATAATGTTACAACCAATTAACCAATTCTGATTAGAAAAACTCATCGAGCATCAAAT
GAAACTGCAATTTATTCATATCAGGATTATCAATACCATATTTTTGAAAAAGCCGTTTCTGTAATGAAGG
AGAAAACTCACCGAGGCAGTTCCATAGGATGGCAAGATCCTGGTATCGGTCTGCGATTCCGACTCGTCCA
ACATCAATACAACCTATTAATTTCCCCTCGTCAAAAATAAGGTTATCAAGTGAGAAATCACCATGAGTGA
CGACTGAATCCGGTGAGAATGGCAAAAGTTTATGCATTTCTTTCCAGACTTGTTCAACAGGCCAGCCATT
ACGCTCGTCATCAAAATCACTCGCATCAACCAAACCGTTATTCATTCGTGATTGCGCCTGAGCGAGACGA
AATACGCGATCGCTGTTAAAAGGACAATTACAAACAGGAATCGAATGCAACCGGCGCAGGAACACTGCCA
GCGCATCAACAATATTTTCACCTGAATCAGGATATTCTTCTAATACCTGGAATGCTGTTTTTCCGGGGAT
CGCAGTGGTGAGTAACCATGCATCATCAGGAGTACGGATAAAATGCTTGATGGTCGGAAGAGGCATAAAT
TCCGTCAGCCAGTTTAGTCTGACCATCTCATCTGTAACATCATTGGCAACGCTACCTTTGCCATGTTTCA
GAAACAACTCTGGCGCATCGGGCTTCCCATACAAGCGATAGATTGTCGCACCTGATTGCCCGACATTATC
GCGAGCCCATTTATACCCATATAAATCAGCATCCATGTTGGAATTTAATCGCGGCCTCGACGTTTCCCGT
TGAATATGGCTCATAACACCCCTTGTATTACTGTTTATGTAAGCAGACAGTTTTATTGTTCATGATGATA
TATTTTTATCTTGTGCAATGTAACATCAGAGATTTTGAGACACGGGCCAGAGCTGCA
